Addgene plasmid #157904: pLG026 (tmn)
Purpose: Expresses the tmn defense system
Depositing lab: Feng Zhang. Depositing organization: Broad Institute. Publication: Diverse enzymatic activities mediate antiviral immunity in prokaryotes. Gao L, Altae-Tran H, Bohning F, Makarova KS, Segel M, Schmid-Burgk JL, Koob J, Wolf YI, Koonin EV, Zhang F. Science. 2020 Aug 28;369(6507):1077-1084. doi: 10.1126/science.aba0372. PubMed 32855333.
Backbone
  Vector backbone: pACYC184
  Vector type: Bacterial Expression
Growth in bacteria
  Bacterial resistance: Chloramphenicol, 25 μg/mL
  Growth temperature: 37°C
  Growth strain: NEB Stable
  Copy number: Low Copy
Gene/Insert
  Gene/Insert name: tmn (transmembrane ATPase)
  Species: Escherichia coli ECOR25
  Insert size (bp): 4415
Terms and licenses: Academic/Nonprofit Terms; Industry Terms: Not Available to Industry
How to cite: pLG026 (tmn) was a gift from Feng Zhang (Addgene plasmid # 157904 ; http://n2t.net/addgene:157904 ; RRID:Addgene_157904)
