[The description below was written by a language model from this plasmid's Addgene catalogue record and pLannotate feature annotations shown in this document.]
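Description:
pLG026 (tmn) is a bacterial expression plasmid built on the pACYC184 backbone that carries the tmn antiviral defense system, described in the record as a transmembrane ATPase, cloned from Escherichia coli strain ECOR25. The complete sequence is 6,749 nt, of which the insert accounts for about 4.4 kb. The plasmid replicates from the p15A origin, which keeps it at low copy and makes it compatible with ColE1-type plasmids in the same cell. Selection is by chloramphenicol, conferred by the cat gene (chloramphenicol acetyltransferase) under its own promoter.

The automated feature annotation recognises only backbone elements. The first roughly 4.4 kb, corresponding in size to the tmn insert, carries no annotated features, so the record does not identify the open reading frame boundaries or the promoter that drives tmn; it may be a native promoter carried within the cloned genomic fragment, but this is not stated. A T7 terminator sits immediately downstream of this unannotated region and presumably closes off transcription from the insert. Only a short fragment of the tetracycline resistance gene remains, consistent with the insert having replaced most of that marker in pACYC184, so tetracycline selection should not be expected. The IS1 fragment, the short RSF ori match and the CAP binding site are small backbone remnants or homology hits rather than functional design elements.

The stated purpose is to express the tmn system in a bacterial host. It comes from a study of diverse enzymatic activities mediating antiviral immunity in prokaryotes, so its likely use is heterologous reconstitution of candidate defense systems in E. coli to test protection against phage.
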