Features (pLannotate 1.2.2; 8 found; start..end, strand, type, name):
   4421..4468    +  terminator     T7 terminator: transcription terminator for bacteriophage T7 RNA polymerase
   4691..5347    -  CDS            cat: CAT_ECOLX - Experimental evidence at protein level: Swiss-Prot protein existence level 1. This enzyme is an effector of chloramphenicol resistance in bacteria. From Escherichia coli. This protein is used as a marker in many commonly used cloning vectors, such as pACYC184.
   5348..5450    -  promoter       cat promoter: promoter of the E. coli cat gene encoding chloramphenicol acetyltransferase
   5571..5714    +  mobile_element IS1 (fragment): prokaryotic transposable element IS1
   5833..5888    -  rep_origin     RSF ori (fragment): Plasmids containing the RSF 1030 origin of replication can be propagated in E. coli cells that contain additional plasmids with compatible origins.
   5976..6521    -  rep_origin     p15A ori: Plasmids containing the medium-copy-number p15A origin of replication can be propagated in E. coli cells that contain a second plasmid with the ColE1 origin.
   6633..6697    -  CDS            TcR (fragment): tetracycline efflux protein; tet; confers resistance to tetracycline
   6712..6733    -  protein_bind   CAP binding site: CAP binding activates transcription in the presence of cAMP. E. coli catabolite activator protein
>Addgene plasmid #157904 | pLG026 (tmn) | addgene full sequence | sequence record 318172 | Addgene NGS Result
GTGCTGGCATGTTTTTACGGAGTGACGCTTTCATTAACCTGTACACGAACTTCTATTCCGGCATCATGAC
AGGCCTGCAGCCACTGCGCCACTTCCAGCGGATCGCCCTCCCGGCGTACCACTCTGCCTTCTTTATTCCA
TAACTGCAGACAGGTGCTGCCGTCGAGACGCACCACAAAATCCCCACGGCAGGCCTGATAGGGGTTTGAG
GGCCAACCGTACGAAAACGTACGGTAAGAGGAAAATTATCGTCTTAAAAATCGATTTATGCTATCACAGT
CGTCTCTTCAGGTAAGTACGGTTGCCTTTGCCTGCTTTCTTCTCGTCTGGTTAAGTTAAGAAATTCAGAG
ATCCATGCTTGAGATAAAAGCGGAATAAAACCAGTAAAATGTAACTAAAACAACAACGGAATTGTATCAA
TGATAATGTCCACACCGTGGCTGACACCGATCGTTGCCGATAGTGATCATGCTGAGGCAAATGCAGTGAG
CTATGAAGCACTGACTCCGACAGAACTCGACTCAGATAAAGCAGGCTGTTATATCAGCGCGCTTAATTAT
GCTTATGAACATCCGGATATCCGGAATATTGCTGTTACCGGGCCGTATGGGGCAGGGAAAAGCTCAGTAT
TAAAAACATGGTGCAAAGCTCACAATGGGACACTGCGGGTGTTAACCGTTTCTCTTGCTGATTTTGATAT
GCAGAGACATGTGGATGAAAGTAATGGGGACAGCAGTAGTGACGAAGGGACGAAAAATACTGGTAGTGTT
GAAAAATCTATTGAATACAGTATTCTGCAACAAATACTCTACAAAAATAAAAAGCATGAGCTTCCCTGTT
CCCGCATTGACCGTATATCAGATGTGACTGCGGGACAAATATTGCGGTCTGCGTCTTTTCTGACAGGAAC
CATTTTACTGAGTGGAGCTGCTTTATTTTTCCTTGCGCCGGATTACGTTACAACAAAGCTATCTTTGCCG
GGAGCATTCGCCCGTTACCTTCTTGAATGCCCGTTTGGGGTGCGTGTGTCCGGTGCAGTGGCATCTGTGA
TGGGATCGTTATGCCTGCTTTTGAACCAGTTACATCGTATCGGTATATTTGACAGGAAAGTAAGTCTTGA
TAAAGTGGACCTTCTGAAAGGCGCTGTTACAACCCGGGCATCATCACCTTCTTTACTTAATGTCTATATT
GATGAAATTGTCTATTTTTTTGATTCGACTAAATATGATGTAGTGATATTCGAAGATCTTGACCGTTTTA
ACAATGGCCGGATTTTCGTGAAATTGCGGGAAATCAATCAAATTATTAATAACTGCCTTTCTGACAGAAA
ACCTGTAAAATTTATTTATGCTGTCAGAGATGGTATTTTCAACTCAGCAGAGTCAAGAACGAAATTCTTT
GATTTTGTTATGCCTGTTATTCCAGTGATGGATAACCAGAATGCTTATGAGCATTTTGTTAAAAAATTCA
AAGAAGAAGAGATAAATAATAACTTAAGCGAATGTATTTCTCGTATTGCGACATTTATTCCCAATATGCG
TGTAATGCATAATATTACAAATGAGTTTCGACTCTATCAGAATTTAGTCAATAGTCGGGAAAATCTGGCC
AAACTACTTGCCATGATAGCATATAAAAATCTCTGTGCGGAAGATTATCATGGTATAGATAGTAAAAAAG
GTGTTCTTTATCATTTTATTCAAAGCTACTTAGACCATGAAATTCAGAATGAATTATTACATTCTGCAAA
TAACGAACTTGAGGATATGGCACAGTCACTTGTAGCGATAACAAATGAAAAACTCGCAAACCGGGAAAAT
CTGCGCGAAGAACTGCTCATGCCTTACCTTAGTAAAAATTATAGCGGCGCGCTTGTTTTTTATACAGAAG
GAAGGCAAATAAGTCTTGATGATTTGATACAAGATGAAGATGAATTTCTCATGCTTTTAGATAAGGAAAA
TATTCAGGTCGTTACCCCCTATAACAGACAAAATTTTCTCATGATAAATCAGCGGGATACAGAAAAACTG
AAGCAGCAGTATGAAAAACGATGCCATTTAATTGAAACTAAATCTGTTGATAATATAACCAGAGTGAAAA
ATAATATTTCCAGTCTGGAGTCATTGAGGACCGAAATTCTTTCCGGAACTGTAGCTGATATAGCAGAAAA
GATGACAAATGAAGGCTTTGTTGCCTGGATAAAGAAGAAAGAGGATACAGGTGTCCTGACGATTCAGTCG
GAACATGAACAGATTGATTTTATATTTTTTCTGTTATCAAGTGGTTATTTATCAACAGATTACATGTCCT
ATCGCTCAATCTTCATTCCCGGAGGGCTGAGTGAGACAGATAATTTATTTCTTAAGGATGTTATGTCTGG
TAAAGGTCCGGAAAAAACATTCTCATTCCATCTTGATAACGTTAATAATATTGTTGAACGACTCAAAAAG
CTGGGGGTTCTGCAGCGTGACAATGCTCAACATCCTGCTGTTATCAGATGGCTGATTGATAATGACCCTG
ATACCCTGAAAAACAATATAATGGCATTACTGAGTCAGACGGGTAGCCAGCGTGTGGTTAGTTTGCTGAT
GTTGATGCAGAACGATTTCACAACGTATGTTCGCCTGCGTTACCTGGAGATTTTTATGTCAGATGAACAT
ATACTGAACAGATTGCTGGCACATTTATGTGCGTCAGAAGAACGCACACCCGAGCAAAAGTTTTTTGTTC
AGGAAATAGCGGCACACCTGTTATGCCTGACTGAAAAATCAAATATCTGGCAATCGGTTGAGATTAATAA
ACGTATCGGTGAGCTTATAGATTCCTCCCCAATTCTTATTACTGCTGTGCCAAAAGGATATGGTGATGCG
TTTTTTGAAGTGTTGAAAGATAATACACTTTCAGTTTCATATATTCCAGGTGATGTGGGAGACGAGAAGT
GTTCTGTTATCAGGAAAATTGCGGGTGCAGGATTATTCAAATATTCCGTCAGTAATCTTAAAAATGTTTA
TCTTTGCCTGACGCAAGACAAGAATGAAGAAAGAATGTCATTCTCTCTTTATCCGTTTCATTGTCTCGAG
TCCCTGGCTATTTCTGAATTAACAGAAATTCTGTGGACTAACATAGAAGATTTTATTTTATCGGTATTTA
TTGAATCGGAAGAGATTGATCGTATTCCTGAATTGCTGAATTCTTCTGAAGTCTCAATGACTGTTGTTGA
ACAGATTATAGCCAAAATGGATTTTTGTATAAATAATCTGGATGATATTATTAATCGTTCAGAGTGTGCG
GACAATAATGCTTCAGGGAGAAATATCTATAGCATGCTGTTGCAGCATGACAGGATTTTTCCATCCTTTG
ATAATATTATTCATTTATTGCATGATACATCAATTAATACTTCCGGTGAACTTGTTCAGTGGGTAAATGA
GAAACACTTTGAATTTGAACCATCTGATATAGTCATAAATGATACAGGAATATTTAATAATTTTATTTCT
GAATTAATTTGCTCGCCAGTCATTTCAGAAGAAGCTTTACTGAAAGTACTGAGTAATTTAAACGTTGTTA
TTATCGATGTGCCTGAAAACATTCCATTGCGAAATGCTGAACTGTTATGTTCAGAGAAAAAACTGGCACC
GACAGTTAATGTCTTTACGGTGTTGTTTAATGCTCTCAGTGAAAATGTTGATGATATTAACAGGATGAAT
ACTCTGCTTGGTAACCTTATTGCCCAGCGTCCTGAGATTATTACCCAGGAGCCAGAAGATATTTTTTATA
TCGAGGGTGACTTTGATGAAGAACTGGCAAGCGAACTTTTTCGTCACAAGCTAATCGGTATGAATATAAA
AGTTGCCGCTTTACGCTGGTTGCGTGATAACAAACCGGGAATTCTTGATAAGAGCTACCTGCTGTCATTA
GATATTCTGGCAGAACTGAGTCCCTGGATGGGTGACGATGATCTGCGCCTGACACTGCTTAAACGTTGTC
TGGTTGCCGGGGATGCTGGCAAAGACGCGCTTTGCGTGGTGCTGAACAGTTTTGCTGATGAGAGCTATCA
TGGACTGTTACCACATGACAGGTTCAGGAAAATCCCTCACTCCGTGGATTTGTGGGAAGTGGCCGAATTA
ATCAGCAATCTTGGATTTATTCAGCCGCCAAAAATGGGGTCAGGGCGTGATGAACACAAAATTGTTATTA
CTCCCGTACGCTATGTCCGTGATGTTGAGTTTTATGACTGAGCATCATTGATACGGTGTTTTAATTGCCT
TAAATACAAAAATAAAAACAGATTAATGCTTAATGTGCATTAATCTGTTTTAGTTATCAATGGCTGTTAA
TTATTGTTAATTTTACATTAATCTTTCTTTTTCTTCAGGAAGATCCGAAAACTCCTGGTCACGGATCTTC
CTCGCAATAACTAGCATAACCCCTTGGGGCCTCTAAACGGGTCTTGAGGGGTTTTTTGCTGAAACCTCAG
GCATTTGAGAAGCACACGGTCACACTGCTTCCGGTAGTCAATAAACCGGTAAACCAGCAATAGACATAAG
CGGCTATTTAACGACCCTGCCCTGAACCGACGACCGGGTCGAATTTGCTTTCGAATTTCTGCCATTCATC
CGCTTATTATCACTTATTCAGGCGTAGCACCAGGCGTTTAAGGGCACCAATAACTGCCTTAAAAAAATTA
CGCCCCGCCCTGCCACTCATCGCAATACTGTTGTAATTCATTTAACATTCTGCCGACATGGAAGCCATCA
CAGACGGCATGATGAACCTGAATCGCCAGCGGCATCAGCACCTTGTCGCCTTGCGTATAATATTTGCCCA
TAGTGAAAACGGGGGCGAAGAAGTTGTCCATATTGGCCACGTTTAAATCAAAACTGGTGAAACTCACCCA
GGGATTGGCTGAGACGAAAAACATATTCTCAATAAACCCTTTAGGGAAATAGGCCAGGTTTTCACCGTAA
CACGCCACATCTTGCGAATATATGTGTAGAAACTGCCGGAAATCGTCGTGGTATTCACTCCAGAGCGATG
AAAACGTTTCAGTTTGCTCATGGAAAACGGTGTAACAAGGGTGAACACTATCCCATATCACCAGCTCACC
GTCTTTCATCGCCATACGGAACTCTGGATGAGCATTCATCAGGCGGGCAAGAATGTGAATAAAGGCCGGA
TAAAACTTGTGCTTATTTTTCTTTACGGTCTTTAAAAAGGCCGTAATATCCAGCTGAACGGTCTGGTTAT
AGGTACATTGAGCAACTGACTGAAATGCCTCAAAATGTTCTTTACGATGCCATTGGGATATATCAACGGT
GGTATATCCAGTGATTTTTTTCTCCATTTTAGCTTCCTTAGCTCCTGAAAATCTCGATAACTCAAAAAAT
ACGCCCGGTAGTGATCTTATTTCATTATGGTGAAAGTTGGAACCTCTTACGTGCCGATCAACGTCTCATT
TTCGCCAAAAGTTGGCCCAGGGCTTCCCGGTATCAACAGGGACACCAGGATTTATTTATTCTGCGAAGTG
ATCTTCCGTCACAGGTATTTATTCGGCGCAAAGTGCGTCGGGTGATGCTGCCAACTTACTGATTTAGTGT
ATGATGGTGTTTTTGAGGTGCTCCAGTGGCTTCTGTTTCTATCAGCTGTCCCTCCTGTTCAGCTACTGAC
GGGGTGGTGCGTAACGGCAAAAGCACCGCCGGACATCAGCGCTAGCGGAGTGTATACTGGCTTACTATGT
TGGCACTGATGAGGGTGTCAGTGAAGTGCTTCATGTGGCAGGAGAAAAAAGGCTGCACCGGTGCGTCAGC
AGAATATGTGATACAGGATATATTCCGCTTCCTCGCTCACTGACTCGCTACGCTCGGTCGTTCGACTGCG
GCGAGCGGAAATGGCTTACGAACGGGGCGGAGATTTCCTGGAAGATGCCAGGAAGATACTTAACAGGGAA
GTGAGAGGGCCGCGGCAAAGCCGTTTTTCCATAGGCTCCGCCCCCCTGACAAGCATCACGAAATCTGACG
CTCAAATCAGTGGTGGCGAAACCCGACAGGACTATAAAGATACCAGGCGTTTCCCCCTGGCGGCTCCCTC
GTGCGCTCTCCTGTTCCTGCCTTTCGGTTTACCGGTGTCATTCCGCTGTTATGGCCGCGTTTGTCTCATT
CCACGCCTGACACTCAGTTCCGGGTAGGCAGTTCGCTCCAAGCTGGACTGTATGCACGAACCCCCCGTTC
AGTCCGACCGCTGCGCCTTATCCGGTAACTATCGTCTTGAGTCCAACCCGGAAAGACATGCAAAAGCACC
ACTGGCAGCAGCCACTGGTAATTGATTTAGAGGAGTTAGTCTTGAAGTCATGCGCCGGTTAAGGCTAAAC
TGAAAGGACAAGTTTTGGTGACTGCGCTCCTCCAAGCCAGTTACCTCGGTTCAAAGAGTTGGTAGCTCAG
AGAACCTTCGAAAAACCGCCCTGCAAGGCGGTTTTTTCGTTTTCAGAGCAAGAGATTACGCGCAGACCAA
AACGATCTCAAGAAGATCATCTTATTAATCAGATAAAATATTTCTAGATTTCAGTGCAATTTATCTCTTC
AAATGTAGCACCTGAAGTCAGCCCCATACGATATAAGTTGTAATTCTCATGTTAGTCATGCCCCGCGCCC
ACCGGAAGGAGCTGACTGGGTTGAAGGCTCTCAAGGGCATCGGTCGAGATCCCGGTGCCTAATGAGTGAG
CTAACTTACATTAATTGCGTTGCGCAACC
